>Addgene plasmid #166160 | pDONR221-DDX1 | addgene full sequence | sequence record 329019 | Addgene NGS Result
CTTTCCTGCGTTATCCCCTGATTCTGTGGATAACCGTATTACCGCCTTTGAGTGAGCTGATACCGCTCGC
CGCAGCCGAACGACCGAGCGCAGCGAGTCAGTGAGCGAGGAAGCGGAAGAGCGCCCAATACGCAAACCGC
CTCTCCCCGCGCGTTGGCCGATTCATTAATGCAGCTGGCACGACAGGTTTCCCGACTGGAAAGCGGGCAG
TGAGCGCAACGCAATTAATACGCGTACCGCTAGCCAGGAAGAGTTTGTAGAAACGCAAAAAGGCCATCCG
TCAGGATGGCCTTCTGCTTAGTTTGATGCCTGGCAGTTTATGGCGGGCGTCCTGCCCGCCACCCTCCGGG
CCGTTGCTTCACAACGTTCAAATCCGCTCCCGGCGGATTTGTCCTACTCAGGAGAGCGTTCACCGACAAA
CAACAGATAAAACGAAAGGCCCAGTCTTCCGACTGAGCCTTTCGTTTTATTTGATGCCTGGCAGTTCCCT
ACTCTCGCGTTAACGCTAGCATGGATGTTTTCCCAGTCACGACGTTGTAAAACGACGGCCAGTCTTAAGC
TCGGGCCCCAAATAATGATTTTATTTTGACTGATAGTGACCTGTTCGTTGCAACAAATTGATGAGCAATG
CTTTTTTATAATGCCAACTTTGTACAAAAAAGCAGGCTTCGAAGGAGATAACAAAATGGCAGCCTTTTCT
GAAATGGGAGTTATGCCTGAAATAGCGCAGGCTGTGGAAGAGATGGACTGGCTACTACCCACGGACATCC
AGGCAGAGTCTATTCCCCTGATTCTCGGTGGAGGAGATGTACTCATGGCTGCAGAAACCGGAAGTGGCAA
AACAGGAGCGTTCAGTATCCCAGTGATTCAGATTGTGTATGAGACCATAAAGGATCAGCAGGAGGGCAAG
AAGGGCAGAGCTCCAGTCAAAACTGGAGGAACTATTTTCAACACCTGGCAGATGAACCCATATGATCGTA
GCACACAGTTTGCTATCGGACCTGATGGCCTGTGCTGTCAGAGCAGGGAGTTTAAAGAGTGGCACGGCTG
TCGGTCCACTAAAGGCGTCACAAAAGGAAAGTACTACTATGAAGTGAGCTGTCAGGACCAGGGTTTGTGC
CGTATCGGATGGTCCACCAGTCAAGCAGCACTGGATCTGGGAACTGATAAGTATGGCTTTGGCTTTGGCG
GCACTGGAAAGAAGTCCAACAACAAGCAGTTTGACAGCTATGGAGAGGAGTTCACCATGCATGACACGAT
CGGGTGCTACCTGGATCTAGACAAGAATCAGATTTCATTCTCTAAAAATGGAAACGACCTGGGTTTGGCA
TTTGAAATCCCTCAAAACCTGAGGAATCAGGCTTTCTTCGCCTCCTGCGTTCTCAAGAATGCTGAGCTGA
AGTTTAACTTTGGAGGAGAACATTTTAAATTCCCACCTAAGGAAGGGTTTGTGGCTCTGGATCAGGCATC
GGAGGGCCACACAGTCAAATCTTCACAGACAGGCAGTGCCAAAGTGAGTCAAGTGAAAACGTCATCAAAT
GCTCCCAAAGCCCTGATCATTGAGCCGTCTAAAGAGCTGGCAGAGCAAACCTTCAACAACGTCAAGCAGT
TTAAAAAATATGTGGATAATCCTAAATTAAGGGAGCTTCTGGTGATCGGTGGTGTGGCAGCCAAAGAACA
GCTGGCTGTGCTGGAACAGGGGGTGGACATAGTGGTGGGAACGCCCGGCAGGCTGGATGACCTCATCTCC
ACCGGGAAGCTGAGTCTGGCCCAAGTCCGTTTTCTGGTCCTGGATGAGTGTGATGGCCTCCTGATTGCAG
GCTACACTGATTTTATCAACAGGATCCATAAACAAATCCCTCAGGTGACATCCGATGGCAAAAGGCTGCA
GGTCATCGTGTGTTCGGCCACACTTCACTCCTTTGATGTGAAGAAGCTGTCTGAACGCATCATGCACTTT
CCCACCTGGGTGGACCTGAAGGGGGAGGACTCGGTTCCAGAGACCGTCCATCATGTGGTGGTCCCCGTCA
ACCCAAAGACCGACCGTCTGTGGGAACGCCTCGGGAAGAACCACATCCAGACGGATGAAGTCCATGCCAA
AGACAACACCCGACCAGGAGTCGGTTCTCCAGAAATGTGGTCAGAAGCTATAAAGGTGCTGAAGGGGGAG
TACACGATCCGAGCAATTAAAGAACACAAAATGGACCAAGCCATAATCTTCTGCCGCACCAAGATCGACT
GTGACAACATGGAGCAGTACTTCATCCAGCATGGAGGAGGCCCCGACAGCAAAGGTCACCAGTTATCCTG
CGTTTGTCTTCACGGTGATCGGAAGCCCAATGAGAGGAAAACCAACTTGGAGCGATTCAAGAGAAAAGAA
GTGAGGCTGCTGATCTGCACAGACGTAGCCGCCAGAGGCATCGACATCCACGGCGTTCCCTATGTGATAA
ACGTCACCCTGCCAGACGAGAAGCAGAACTACGTCCACCGCATCGGCAGAGTCGGACGAGCTGAGAGAAT
GGGACTTGCTATCTCTCTGGTGGCCATGGAGAAAGAAAAGGTGTGGTACCACGTGTGCCCGAACAGAGGC
AGAGGCTGCTACAACACCCGGCTGAAGGAAGACGGAGGCTGCACCATTTGGTACAACGAGAAGGAGCTCT
TGTCAGACATCGAGGAGCACCTGAAGTGCACCATCACTCAGTGTGAGCCAGATATCAAAGTACCAGTGGA
TGAGTTTGATGGGAAGGTGACCTACGGACAGCGCAGGGCTTTAGGAGGTGGAAACTACAAGGGCCATGTG
GATGTCCTGGCCCCAACAGTCCAGGAGCTGGCCCTTCTAGAGAGGGAAGCTCAGACGTCCTTCCTCCACC
TGGGATACCTGCCAAACCAGCTGTTCAGAGCCTTCGACCCAGCTTTCTTGTACAAAGTTGGCATTATAAG
AAAGCATTGCTTATCAATTTGTTGCAACGAACAGGTCACTATCAGTCAAAATAAAATCATTATTTGCCAT
CCAGCTGATATCCCCTATAGTGAGTCGTATTACATGGTCATAGCTGTTTCCTGGCAGCTCTGGCCCGTGT
CTCAAAATCTCTGATGTTACATTGCACAAGATAAAAATATATCATCATGAACAATAAAACTGTCTGCTTA
CATAAACAGTAATACAAGGGGTGTTATGAGCCATATTCAACGGGAAACGTCGAGGCCGCGATTAAATTCC
AACATGGATGCTGATTTATATGGGTATAAATGGGCTCGCGATAATGTCGGGCAATCAGGTGCGACAATCT
ATCGCTTGTATGGGAAGCCCGATGCGCCAGAGTTGTTTCTGAAACATGGCAAAGGTAGCGTTGCCAATGA
TGTTACAGATGAGATGGTCAGACTAAACTGGCTGACGGAATTTATGCCTCTTCCGACCATCAAGCATTTT
ATCCGTACTCCTGATGATGCATGGTTACTCACCACTGCGATCCCCGGAAAAACAGCATTCCAGGTATTAG
AAGAATATCCTGATTCAGGTGAAAATATTGTTGATGCGCTGGCAGTGTTCCTGCGCCGGTTGCATTCGAT
TCCTGTTTGTAATTGTCCTTTTAACAGCGATCGCGTATTTCGTCTCGCTCAGGCGCAATCACGAATGAAT
AACGGTTTGGTTGATGCGAGTGATTTTGATGACGAGCGTAATGGCTGGCCTGTTGAACAAGTCTGGAAAG
AAATGCATAAACTTTTGCCATTCTCACCGGATTCAGTCGTCACTCATGGTGATTTCTCACTTGATAACCT
TATTTTTGACGAGGGGAAATTAATAGGTTGTATTGATGTTGGACGAGTCGGAATCGCAGACCGATACCAG
GATCTTGCCATCCTATGGAACTGCCTCGGTGAGTTTTCTCCTTCATTACAGAAACGGCTTTTTCAAAAAT
ATGGTATTGATAATCCTGATATGAATAAATTGCAGTTTCATTTGATGCTCGATGAGTTTTTCTAATCAGA
ATTGGTTAATTGGTTGTAACACTGGCAGAGCATTACGCTGACTTGACGGGACGGCGCAAGCTCATGACCA
AAATCCCTTAACGTGAGTTACGCGTCGTTCCACTGAGCGTCAGACCCCGTAGAAAAGATCAAAGGATCTT
CTTGAGATCCTTTTTTTCTGCGCGTAATCTGCTGCTTGCAAACAAAAAAACCACCGCTACCAGCGGTGGT
TTGTTTGCCGGATCAAGAGCTACCAACTCTTTTTCCGAAGGTAACTGGCTTCAGCAGAGCGCAGATACCA
AATACTGTTCTTCTAGTGTAGCCGTAGTTAGGCCACCACTTCAAGAACTCTGTAGCACCGCCTACATACC
TCGCTCTGCTAATCCTGTTACCAGTGGCTGCTGCCAGTGGCGATAAGTCGTGTCTTACCGGGTTGGACTC
AAGACGATAGTTACCGGATAAGGCGCAGCGGTCGGGCTGAACGGGGGGTTCGTGCACACAGCCCAGCTTG
GAGCGAACGACCTACACCGAACTGAGATACCTACAGCGTGAGCTATGAGAAAGCGCCACGCTTCCCGAAG
GGAGAAAGGCGGACAGGTATCCGGTAAGCGGCAGGGTCGGAACAGGAGAGCGCACGAGGGAGCTTCCAGG
GGGAAACGCCTGGTATCTTTATAGTCCTGTCGGGTTTCGCCACCTCTGACTTGAGCGTCGATTTTTGTGA
TGCTCGTCAGGGGGGCGGAGCCTATGGAAAAACGCCAGCAACGCGGCCTTTTTACGGTTCCTGGCCTTTT
GCTGGCCTTTTGCTCACATGTT
Features (pLannotate 1.2.2; 10 found; start..end, strand, type, name):
    121..213     +  CDS            lacI (fragment): lac repressor; lacI; The lac repressor binds to the lac operator to inhibit transcription in E. coli. This inhibition can be relieved by adding lactose or isopropyl-β-D-thiogalactopyranoside (IPTG).
    268..295     -  terminator     rrnB T2 terminator: transcription terminator T2 from the E. coli rrnB gene
    427..470     +  terminator     rrnB T1 terminator: Escherichia coli rrnB; transcription terminator T1 from the E. coli rrnB gene
    517..553     -  CDS            lacZα (fragment): LacZα fragment of β-galactosidase; lacZ fragment
    569..668     +  protein_bind   attL1: mutant version of attL; recombination site for the Gateway® LR reaction LR Clonase™
    686..2905    +  CDS            DDX1: DDX1_CHICK - Experimental evidence at protein level: Swiss-Prot protein existence level 1. Acts as an ATP-dependent RNA helicase, able to unwind both RNA-RNA and RNA-DNA duplexes. Possesses 5' single-stranded RNA overhang nuclease activity. Acts as a positive regulator of transcription. May be involved in 3'-end cleavage and polyadenylation of pre-mRNAs. Binds DNA and RNA. Component of the tRNA-splicing ligase complex required to facilitate the enzymatic turnover of catalytic subunit RTCB (By similarity). Binds (via helicase ATP-binding domain) on both short and long poly(I:C) dsRNA (By simila
   2907..3006    -  protein_bind   attL2: mutant version of attL; recombination site for the Gateway® LR reaction LR Clonase™
   3024..3042    -  promoter       T7 promoter: promoter for bacteriophage T7 RNA polymerase
   3176..3985    +  CDS            KanR: aminoglycoside phosphotransferase; aph(3')-Ia; confers resistance to kanamycin in bacteria or G418 (Geneticin®) in eukaryotes
   4132..4720    +  rep_origin     ori: high-copy-number ColE1/pMB1/pBR322/pUC origin of replication
