[The description below was written by a language model from this plasmid's Addgene catalogue record and pLannotate feature annotations shown in this document.]
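Description:
pDONR221-DDX1 is a Gateway entry clone built on the pDONR221 backbone, carrying the coding sequence of DDX1 from the turquoise killifish Nothobranchius furzeri. It is a small bacterial plasmid of about 4.8 kb, maintained at high copy through a ColE1/pUC-type origin of replication and selected with kanamycin via an aminoglycoside phosphotransferase (KanR) gene. As an entry vector it has no promoter positioned to express the insert. The only promoter annotated is a T7 promoter downstream of the cassette and oriented back toward it, a standard backbone element commonly used as a priming site. The rrnB T1 and T2 terminators upstream of the cloning region shield the insert from read-through transcription originating in the backbone. The short lacI and lacZα fragments in the feature table are residual backbone sequences rather than functional genes.

The 2,220 bp DDX1 open reading frame sits between attL1 and attL2, the sites produced when an attB-flanked product is recombined into the donor vector. The annotation software matched the ORF to the chicken DDX1 protein by homology, but the catalogue record identifies it as the killifish gene. DDX1 is an ATP-dependent DEAD-box RNA helicase that unwinds RNA-RNA and RNA-DNA duplexes and is linked to transcriptional regulation, pre-mRNA 3'-end processing and the tRNA-splicing ligase complex. The depositor notes that the clone lacks a stop codon, so an LR recombination into a suitable attR destination vector can place the ORF in frame with a C-terminal tag or reporter. The associated work concerns tissue-specific protein aggregation and quality control in an aging vertebrate, so the clone likely serves as a transferable source of the ORF for expression constructs, though the record does not name specific destination vectors.
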