Addgene plasmid #166160: pDONR221-DDX1
Purpose: Gateway entry vector for N. furzeri DDX1
Depositing lab: Daniel Jarosz. Depositing organization: Stanford University. Publication: Tissue-specific landscape of protein aggregation and quality control in an aging vertebrate. Chen YR, Harel I, Singh PP, Ziv I, Moses E, Goshtchevsky U, Machado BE, Brunet A, Jarosz DF. Dev Cell. 2024 Jul 22;59(14):1892-1911.e13. doi: 10.1016/j.devcel.2024.04.014. Epub 2024 May 28. PubMed 38810654.
Backbone
  Vector backbone: pDONR221
  Vector type: Gateway Entry Vector
Growth in bacteria
  Bacterial resistance: Kanamycin, 50 μg/mL
  Growth temperature: 37°C
  Growth strain: DH5alpha
  Copy number: High Copy
Gene/Insert
  Gene/Insert name: DDX1
  Species: N. furzeri
  Insert size (bp): 2220
  Cloning method: Gateway Cloning
Terms and licenses: Academic/Nonprofit Terms; Industry Terms: Not Available to Industry
Depositor comments: Stopless entry clone. Please visit https://doi.org/10.1101/2022.02.26.482120 for bioRxiv preprint. Also see Harel and Chen et al. 2024 (https://doi.org/10.1016/j.celrep.2023.112787)
How to cite: pDONR221-DDX1 was a gift from Daniel Jarosz (Addgene plasmid # 166160 ; http://n2t.net/addgene:166160 ; RRID:Addgene_166160)
