>Addgene plasmid #166160 | pDONR221-DDX1 | depositor partial sequence | sequence record 322709 | insert sequence
ATGGCAGCCTTTTCTGAAATGGGAGTTATGCCTGAAATAGCGCAGGCTGTGGAAGAGATGGACTGGCTAC
TACCCACGGACATCCAGGCAGAGTCTATTCCCCTGATTCTCGGTGGAGGAGATGTACTCATGGCTGCAGA
AACCGGAAGTGGCAAAACAGGAGCGTTCAGTATCCCAGTGATTCAGATTGTGTATGAGACCATAAAGGAT
CAGCAGGAGGGCAAGAAGGGCAGAGCTCCAGTCAAAACTGGAGGAACTATTTTCAACACCTGGCAGATGA
ACCCATATGATCGTAGCACACAGTTTGCTATCGGACCTGATGGCCTGTGCTGTCAGAGCAGGGAGTTTAA
AGAGTGGCACGGCTGTCGGTCCACTAAAGGCGTCACAAAAGGAAAGTACTACTATGAAGTGAGCTGTCAG
GACCAGGGTTTGTGCCGTATCGGATGGTCCACCAGTCAAGCAGCACTGGATCTGGGAACTGATAAGTATG
GCTTTGGCTTTGGCGGCACTGGAAAGAAGTCCAACAACAAGCAGTTTGACAGCTATGGAGAGGAGTTCAC
CATGCATGACACGATCGGGTGCTACCTGGATCTAGACAAGAATCAGATTTCATTCTCTAAAAATGGAAAC
GACCTGGGTTTGGCATTTGAAATCCCTCAAAACCTGAGGAATCAGGCTTTCTTCGCCTCCTGCGTTCTCA
AGAATGCTGAGCTGAAGTTTAACTTTGGAGGAGAACATTTTAAATTCCCACCTAAGGAAGGGTTTGTGGC
TCTGGATCAGGCATCGGAGGGCCACACAGTCAAATCTTCACAGACAGGCAGTGCCAAAGTGAGTCAAGTG
AAAACGTCATCAAATGCTCCCAAAGCCCTGATCATTGAGCCGTCTAAAGAGCTGGCAGAGCAAACCTTCA
ACAACGTCAAGCAGTTTAAAAAATATGTGGATAATCCTAAATTAAGGGAGCTTCTGGTGATCGGTGGTGT
GGCAGCCAAAGAACAGCTGGCTGTGCTGGAACAGGGGGTGGACATAGTGGTGGGAACGCCCGGCAGGCTG
GATGACCTCATCTCCACCGGGAAGCTGAGTCTGGCCCAAGTCCGTTTTCTGGTCCTGGATGAGTGTGATG
GCCTCCTGATTGCAGGCTACACTGATTTTATCAACAGGATCCATAAACAAATCCCTCAGGTGACATCCGA
TGGCAAAAGGCTGCAGGTCATCGTGTGTTCGGCCACACTTCACTCCTTTGATGTGAAGAAGCTGTCTGAA
CGCATCATGCACTTTCCCACCTGGGTGGACCTGAAGGGGGAGGACTCGGTTCCAGAGACCGTCCATCATG
TGGTGGTCCCCGTCAACCCAAAGACCGACCGTCTGTGGGAACGCCTCGGGAAGAACCACATCCAGACGGA
TGAAGTCCATGCCAAAGACAACACCCGACCAGGAGTCGGTTCTCCAGAAATGTGGTCAGAAGCTATAAAG
GTGCTGAAGGGGGAGTACACGATCCGAGCAATTAAAGAACACAAAATGGACCAAGCCATAATCTTCTGCC
GCACCAAGATCGACTGTGACAACATGGAGCAGTACTTCATCCAGCATGGAGGAGGCCCCGACAGCAAAGG
TCACCAGTTATCCTGCGTTTGTCTTCACGGTGATCGGAAGCCCAATGAGAGGAAAACCAACTTGGAGCGA
TTCAAGAGAAAAGAAGTGAGGCTGCTGATCTGCACAGACGTAGCCGCCAGAGGCATCGACATCCACGGCG
TTCCCTATGTGATAAACGTCACCCTGCCAGACGAGAAGCAGAACTACGTCCACCGCATCGGCAGAGTCGG
ACGAGCTGAGAGAATGGGACTTGCTATCTCTCTGGTGGCCATGGAGAAAGAAAAGGTGTGGTACCACGTG
TGCCCGAACAGAGGCAGAGGCTGCTACAACACCCGGCTGAAGGAAGACGGAGGCTGCACCATTTGGTACA
ACGAGAAGGAGCTCTTGTCAGACATCGAGGAGCACCTGAAGTGCACCATCACTCAGTGTGAGCCAGATAT
CAAAGTACCAGTGGATGAGTTTGATGGGAAGGTGACCTACGGACAGCGCAGGGCTTTAGGAGGTGGAAAC
TACAAGGGCCATGTGGATGTCCTGGCCCCAACAGTCCAGGAGCTGGCCCTTCTAGAGAGGGAAGCTCAGA
CGTCCTTCCTCCACCTGGGATACCTGCCAAACCAGCTGTTCAGAGCCTTC
